>Addgene plasmid #123036 | pWS487 | addgene full sequence | sequence record 240647 | Addgene NGS Result
AGTCGGTCTCATTGATATATAAAGACGGTAGGTATTGATTGTAATTCTGTAAATCTATTTCTTAAACTTC
TTAAATTCTACTTTTATAGTTAGTCTTTTTTTTAGTTTTAAAACACCAAGAACTTAGTTTCGAATAAACA
CACATAAACAAACAAAAGATCTATGTGAGACCAGACCAATAAAAAACGCCCGGCGGCAACCGAGCGTTCT
GAACAAATCCAGATGGAGTTCTGAGGTCATTACTGGATCTATCAACAGGAGTCCAAGCGAGCTCGATATC
AAATTACGCCCCGCCCTGCCACTCATCGCAGTACTGTTGTAATTCATTAAGCATTCTGCCGACATGGAAG
CCATCACAAACGGCATGATGAACCTGAATCGCCAGCGGCATCAGCACCTTGTCGCCTTGCGTATAATATT
TGCCCATGGTGAAAACGGGGGCGAAGAAGTTGTCCATATTGGCCACGTTTAAATCAAAACTGGTGAAACT
CACCCAGGGATTGGCTGAAACGAAAAACATATTCTCAATAAACCCTTTAGGGAAATAGGCCAGGTTTTCA
CCGTAACACGCCACATCTTGCGAATATATGTGTAGAAACTGCCGGAAATCGTCGTGGTATTCACTCCAGA
GCGATGAAAACGTTTCAGTTTGCTCATGGAAAACGGTGTAACAAGGGTGAACACTATCCCATATCACCAG
CTCACCGTCTTTCATTGCCATACGAAATTCCGGATGAGCATTCATCAGGCGGGCAAGAATGTGAATAAAG
GCCGGATAAAACTTGTGCTTATTTTTCTTTACGGTCTTTAAAAAGGCCGTAATATCCAGCTGAACGGTCT
GGTTATAGGTACATTGAGCAACTGACTGAAATGCCTCAAAATGTTCTTTACGATGCCATTGGGATATATC
AACGGTGGTATATCCAGTGATTTTTTTCTCCATTTTAGCTTCCTTAGCTCCTGAAAATCTCGATAACTCA
AAAAATACGCCCGGTAGTGATCTTATTTCATTATGGTGAAAGTTGGAACCTCTTACGTGCCCGATCAATC
ATGACCAAAATCCCTTAACGTGAGTTTTCGTTCCACTGAGCGTCAGACCCCGTAGAAAAGATCAAAGGAT
CTTCTTGAGATCCTTTTTTTCTGCGCGTAATCTGCTGCTTGCAAACAAAAAAACCACCGCTACCAGCGGT
GGTTTGTTTGCCGGATCAAGAGCTACCAACTCTTTTTCCGAAGGTAACTGGCTTCAGCAGAGCGCAGATA
CCAAATACTGTTCTTCTAGTGTAGCCGTAGTTAGGCCACCACTTCAAGAACTCTGTAGCACCGCCTACAT
ACCTCGCTCTGCTAATCCTGTTACCAGTGGCTGCTGCCAGTGGCGATAAGTCGTGTCTTACCGGGTTGGA
CTCAAGACGATAGTTACCGGATAAGGCGCAGCGGTCGGGCTGAACGGGGGGTTCGTGCACACAGCCCAGC
TTGGAGCGAACGACCTACACCGAACTGAGATACCTACAGCGTGAGCTATGAGAAAGCGCCACGCTTCCCG
AAGGGAGAAAGGCGGACAGGTATCCGGTAAGCGGCAGGGTCGGAACAGGAGAGCGCACGAGGGAGCTTCC
AGGGGGAAACGCCTGGTATCTTTATAGTCCTGTCGGGTTTCGCCACCTCTGACTTGAGCGTCGATTTTTG
TGATGCTCGTCAGGGGGGCGGAGCCTATGGAAAAACGCCAGCAACGCGGCCTTTTTACGGTTCCTGGCCT
TTTGCTGGCCTTTTGCTCACATGTTCTTTCCTGCGTTATCCCCTGATTCTGTGGATAACCGT
Features (pLannotate 1.2.2; 5 found; start..end, strand, type, name):
     16..156     +  promoter       GAP promoter (fragment): S. cerevisiae TDH3; promoter for glyceraldehyde-3-phosphate dehydrogenase
    179..213     -  terminator     lambda t0 terminator: minimal transcription terminator from phage lambda (Scholtissek and Grosse, 1987)
    287..943     -  CDS            cat: CAT_ECOLX - Experimental evidence at protein level: Swiss-Prot protein existence level 1. This enzyme is an effector of chloramphenicol resistance in bacteria. From Escherichia coli. This protein is used as a marker in many commonly used cloning vectors, such as pACYC184.
    944..1041    -  promoter       cat promoter: promoter of the E. coli cat gene encoding chloramphenicol acetyltransferase
   1125..1713    +  rep_origin     ori: high-copy-number ColE1/pMB1/pBR322/pUC origin of replication
