[The description below was written by a language model from this plasmid's Addgene catalogue record and pLannotate feature annotations shown in this document.]
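Description:
pWS487 is a small (about 1.8 kb) part-storage plasmid built on pYTK001, the entry vector of the yeast modular cloning toolkit. Although it is catalogued as a yeast expression vector, it has no yeast origin of replication or yeast selectable marker in its feature table. It therefore serves as an E. coli-maintained donor of a single DNA part rather than as a plasmid that functions on its own in yeast. Propagation relies on a high-copy ColE1/pUC-type origin. Selection is by chloramphenicol resistance, provided by the cat gene under its native promoter and followed by a lambda t0 terminator.

The stored part is named pTDH3m [2b] and its purpose is listed as "core promoter". The annotation detects a fragment of roughly 140 bp from the Saccharomyces cerevisiae TDH3 (glyceraldehyde-3-phosphate dehydrogenase, GAP) promoter. This fits a minimal core region and not the full-length strong constitutive promoter. The "2b" label suggests a subdivided promoter position in the toolkit's part-type numbering, in which a core promoter would be joined to a separate upstream regulatory part to build a hybrid or synthetic promoter, though the record does not spell out this arrangement. The record also lists the cloning method as Gateway, but no att recombination sites appear in the feature table.

The associated publication concerns engineering a yeast model cell for rational tuning of GPCR signalling, so the part was presumably used to build promoters in that work. The record does not specify which upstream elements it was paired with or which genes it drove.
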