Addgene plasmid #123036: pWS487
Purpose: Core promoter
Depositing lab: Tom Ellis. Depositing organization: Imperial College London. Publication: Engineering a Model Cell for Rational Tuning of GPCR Signaling. Shaw WM, Yamauchi H, Mead J, Gowers GF, Bell DJ, Oling D, Larsson N, Wigglesworth M, Ladds G, Ellis T. Cell. 2019 Apr 18;177(3):782-796.e27. doi: 10.1016/j.cell.2019.02.023. Epub 2019 Apr 4. PubMed 30955892.
Backbone
  Vector backbone: pYTK001
  Vector type: Yeast Expression
Growth in bacteria
  Bacterial resistance: Chloramphenicol, 25 μg/mL
  Growth temperature: 37°C
  Growth strain: NEB Turbo Competent E. coli
  Copy number: High Copy
Gene/Insert
  Gene/Insert name: pTDH3m [2b]
  Species: S. cerevisiae (budding yeast)
  Cloning method: Gateway Cloning
Terms and licenses: Academic/Nonprofit Terms; Industry Terms: Not Available to Industry
Depositor comments: Please visit https://www.biorxiv.org/content/10.1101/390559v1 for bioRxiv preprint.
How to cite: pWS487 was a gift from Tom Ellis (Addgene plasmid # 123036 ; http://n2t.net/addgene:123036 ; RRID:Addgene_123036)
